>Addgene plasmid #135376 | nSaCas9 N130 miniABEMax V82G | addgene full sequence | sequence record 267806 | Addgene NGS Result
TGATGCCGCATAGTTAAGCCAGTATCTGCTCCCTGCTTGTGTGTTGGAGGTCGCTGAGTAGTGCGCGAGC
AAAATTTAAGCTACAACAAGGCAAGGCTTGACCGACAATTGCATGAAGAATCTGCTTAGGGTTAGGCGTT
TTGCGCTGCTTCGCGATGTACGGGCCAGATATACGCGTTGACATTGATTATTGACTAGTTATTAATAGTA
ATCAATTACGGGGTCATTAGTTCATAGCCCATATATGGAGTTCCGCGTTACATAACTTACGGTAAATGGC
CCGCCTGGCTGACCGCCCAACGACCCCCGCCCATTGACGTCAATAATGACGTATGTTCCCATAGTAACGC
CAATAGGGACTTTCCATTGACGTCAATGGGTGGAGTATTTACGGTAAACTGCCCACTTGGCAGTACATCA
AGTGTATCATATGCCAAGTACGCCCCCTATTGACGTCAATGACGGTAAATGGCCCGCCTGGCATTATGCC
CAGTACATGACCTTATGGGACTTTCCTACTTGGCAGTACATCTACGTATTAGTCATCGCTATTACCATGG
TGATGCGGTTTTGGCAGTACATCAATGGGCGTGGATAGCGGTTTGACTCACGGGGATTTCCAAGTCTCCA
CCCCATTGACGTCAATGGGAGTTTGTTTTGGCACCAAAATCAACGGGACTTTCCAAAATGTCGTAACAAC
TCCGCCCCATTGACGCAAATGGGCGGTAGGCGTGTACGGTGGGAGGTCTATATAAGCAGAGCTCTCTGGC
TAACTAGAGAACCCACTGCTTACTGGCTTATCGAAATTAATACGACTCACTATAGGGAGACCCAAGCTGG
CTAGCGCCACCATGAAGCGAAATTACATTCTGGGGCTGGCCATTGGCATTACATCAGTGGGCTATGGCAT
CATTGACTACGAGACAAGGGACGTGATCGACGCCGGCGTGAGACTGTTCAAGGAGGCCAACGTGGAGAAC
AATGAGGGCCGGAGATCCAAGAGGGGAGCAAGGCGCCTGAAGCGGAGAAGGCGCCACAGAATCCAGAGAG
TGAAGAAGCTGCTGTTCGATTACAACCTGCTGACCGACCACTCCGAGCTGTCTGGCATCAATCCTTATGA
GGCCAGAGTGAAGGGCCTGTCCCAGAAGCTGTCTGAGGAGGAGTTTAGCGCCGCCCTGCTGCACCTGGCA
AAGAGGAGAGGCGTGCACAACGTGAATGAGGTGGAGGAGGACACCGGCAACCCGAAGAAGAAACGTAAGG
TGGGTAGCAGCGGTAGCCCGAAAAAGAAGCGCAAAGTGGGCAGCGACGCGCTGGACGATTTCGATCTGGA
CATGCTGGGCAGCGATGCGCTGGATGATTTCGGCGGTGGCAGCTCTGAGGTGGAGTTTTCCCACGAGTAC
TGGATGAGACATGCCCTGACCCTGGCCAAGAGGGCACGCGATGAGAGGGAGGTGCCTGTGGGAGCCGTGC
TGGTGCTGAACAATAGAGTGATCGGCGAGGGCTGGAACAGAGCCATCGGCCTGCACGACCCAACAGCCCA
TGCCGAAATTATGGCCCTGAGACAGGGCGGCCTGGTCATGCAGAACTACAGACTGATTGACGCCACCCTG
TACGGCACATTCGAGCCTTGCGTGATGTGCGCCGGCGCCATGATCCACTCTAGGATCGGCCGCGTGGTGT
TTGGCGTGAGGAACGCAAAAACCGGCGCCGCAGGCTCCCTGATGGACGTGCTGCACTACCCCGGCATGAA
TCACCGCGTCGAAATTACCGAGGGAATCCTGGCAGATGAATGTGCCGCCCTGCTGTGCTATTTCTTTCGG
ATGCCTAGACAGGTGTTCAATGCTCAGAAGAAGGCCCAGAGCTCCACCGACGGCGGTAGCGGCGGTAGCG
GTGGTAGCGGCGGCAGCGGTGGTAGCGGTGGCAGCGGTGGTAACGAGCTGTCCACAAAGGAGCAGATCAG
CCGCAATTCCAAGGCCCTGGAGGAGAAGTATGTGGCCGAGCTGCAGCTGGAGCGGCTGAAGAAGGATGGC
GAGGTGAGGGGCTCCATCAATCGCTTCAAGACCTCTGACTACGTGAAGGAGGCCAAGCAGCTGCTGAAGG
TGCAGAAGGCCTACCACCAGCTGGATCAGTCCTTTATCGATACATATATCGACCTGCTGGAGACAAGGCG
CACATACTATGAGGGACCAGGAGAGGGCTCTCCCTTCGGCTGGAAGGACATCAAGGAGTGGTACGAGATG
CTGATGGGCCACTGCACCTATTTTCCAGAGGAGCTGAGAAGCGTGAAGTACGCCTATAACGCCGATCTGT
ACAACGCCCTGAATGACCTGAACAACCTGGTCATCACCAGGGATGAGAACGAGAAGCTGGAGTACTATGA
GAAGTTCCAGATCATCGAGAACGTGTTCAAGCAGAAGAAGAAGCCTACACTGAAGCAGATCGCCAAGGAG
ATCCTGGTGAACGAGGAGGACATCAAGGGCTACCGCGTGACCTCCACAGGCAAGCCAGAGTTCACCAATC
TGAAGGTGTATCACGATATCAAGGACATCACAGCCCGGAAGGAGATCATCGAGAACGCCGAGCTGCTGGA
TCAGATCGCCAAGATCCTGACCATCTATCAGAGCTCCGAGGACATCCAGGAGGAGCTGACCAACCTGAAT
AGCGAGCTGACACAGGAGGAGATCGAGCAGATCAGCAATCTGAAGGGCTACACCGGCACACACAACCTGA
GCCTGAAGGCCATCAATCTGATCCTGGATGAGCTGTGGCACACAAACGACAATCAGATCGCCATCTTTAA
CCGGCTGAAGCTGGTGCCAAAGAAGGTGGACCTGTCCCAGCAGAAGGAGATCCCAACCACACTGGTGGAC
GATTTCATCCTGTCTCCCGTGGTGAAGCGGAGCTTCATCCAGAGCATCAAAGTGATCAACGCCATCATCA
AGAAGTACGGCCTGCCCAATGATATCATCATCGAGCTGGCCAGGGAGAAGAACTCCAAGGACGCCCAGAA
GATGATCAATGAGATGCAGAAGAGGAACCGCCAGACCAATGAGCGGATCGAGGAGATCATCAGAACCACA
GGCAAGGAGAACGCCAAGTACCTGATCGAGAAGATCAAGCTGCACGATATGCAGGAGGGCAAGTGTCTGT
ATTCTCTGGAGGCCATCCCTCTGGAGGACCTGCTGAACAATCCATTCAACTACGAGGTGGATCACATCAT
CCCCCGGAGCGTGAGCTTCGACAATTCTTTTAACAATAAGGTGCTGGTGAAGCAGGAGGAGAACAGCAAG
AAGGGCAATAGGACCCCTTTCCAGTACCTGTCTAGCTCCGATTCTAAGATCAGCTACGAGACATTCAAGA
AGCACATCCTGAATCTGGCCAAGGGCAAGGGCCGCATCAGCAAGACCAAGAAGGAGTACCTGCTGGAGGA
GCGGGACATCAACAGATTCTCCGTGCAGAAGGACTTCATCAACCGGAATCTGGTGGACACCAGATACGCC
ACACGCGGCCTGATGAATCTGCTGCGGTCTTATTTCAGAGTGAACAATCTGGATGTGAAGGTGAAGAGCA
TCAACGGCGGCTTCACCTCCTTTCTGCGGAGAAAGTGGAAGTTTAAGAAGGAGCGCAACAAGGGCTATAA
GCACCACGCCGAGGATGCCCTGATCATCGCCAATGCCGACTTCATCTTTAAGGAGTGGAAGAAGCTGGAC
AAGGCCAAGAAAGTGATGGAGAACCAGATGTTCGAGGAGAAGCAGGCCGAGAGCATGCCCGAGATCGAGA
CAGAGCAGGAGTACAAGGAGATTTTCATCACACCTCACCAGATCAAGCACATCAAGGACTTCAAGGACTA
CAAGTATTCTCACAGGGTGGATAAGAAGCCCAACCGCGAGCTGATCAATGACACCCTGTATAGCACACGG
AAGGACGATAAGGGCAATACCCTGATCGTGAACAATCTGAACGGCCTGTACGACAAGGATAATGACAAGC
TGAAGAAGCTGATCAACAAGTCTCCCGAGAAGCTGCTGATGTACCACCACGATCCTCAGACATATCAGAA
GCTGAAGCTGATCATGGAGCAGTACGGCGACGAGAAGAACCCACTGTATAAGTACTATGAGGAGACAGGC
AACTACCTGACAAAGTATAGCAAGAAGGATAATGGCCCCGTGATCAAGAAGATCAAGTACTATGGCAACA
AGCTGAATGCCCACCTGGACATCACCGACGATTACCCTAACTCTCGCAATAAGGTGGTGAAGCTGAGCCT
GAAGCCATACCGGTTCGACGTGTACCTGGACAACGGCGTGTATAAGTTTGTGACAGTGAAGAATCTGGAT
GTGATCAAGAAGGAGAACTACTATGAGGTGAACAGCAAGTGCTACGAGGAGGCCAAGAAGCTGAAGAAGA
TCAGCAACCAGGCCGAGTTCATCGCCTCTTTTTACAACAATGACCTGATCAAGATCAATGGCGAGCTGTA
TAGAGTGATCGGCGTGAACAATGATCTGCTGAACAGAATCGAAGTGAATATGATCGACATCACCTACAGG
GAGTATCTGGAGAACATGAATGATAAGAGGCCCCCTCGCATCATCAAGACCATCGCCTCTAAGACACAGA
GCATCAAGAAGTACAGCACAGACATCCTGGGGAACCTGTATGAAGTCAAGAGCAAGAAACATCCTCAGAT
TATCAAGAAAGGCTCTGGTGGTTCTAAGCGACCTGCCGCCACAAAGAAGGCTGGACAGGCTAAGAAGAAG
AAAGATTACAAAGACGATGACGATAAGGGATCCGGCGCAACAAACTTCTCTCTGCTGAAACAAGCCGGAG
ATGTCGAAGAGAATCCTGGACCGATGGCCAAGCCTTTGTCTCAAGAAGAATCCACCCTCATTGAAAGAGC
AACGGCTACAATCAACAGCATCCCCATCTCTGAAGACTACAGCGTCGCCAGCGCAGCTCTCTCTAGCGAC
GGCCGCATCTTCACTGGTGTCAATGTATATCATTTTACTGGGGGACCTTGTGCAGAACTCGTGGTGCTGG
GCACTGCTGCTGCTGCGGCAGCTGGCAACCTGACTTGTATCGTCGCGATCGGAAATGAGAACAGGGGCAT
CTTGAGCCCCTGCGGACGGTGCCGACAGGTGCTTCTCGATCTGCATCCTGGGATCAAAGCCATAGTGAAG
GACAGTGATGGACAGCCGACGGCAGTTGGGATTCGTGAATTGCTGCCCTCTGGTTATGTGTGGGAGGGCT
AAGAATTCTGCAGATATCCAGCACAGTGGCGGCCGCTCGAGTCTAGAGGGCCCGTTTAAACCCGCTGATC
AGCCTCGACTGTGCCTTCTAGTTGCCAGCCATCTGTTGTTTGCCCCTCCCCCGTGCCTTCCTTGACCCTG
GAAGGTGCCACTCCCACTGTCCTTTCCTAATAAAATGAGGAAATTGCATCGCATTGTCTGAGTAGGTGTC
ATTCTATTCTGGGGGGTGGGGTGGGGCAGGACAGCAAGGGGGAGGATTGGGAAGACAATAGCAGGCATGC
TGGGGATGCGGTGGGCTCTATGGCTTCTGAGGCGGAAAGAACCAGCTGGGGCTCTAGGGGGTATCCCC
[124 nt withheld, positions 5599-5722]
C
[91 nt withheld, positions 5724-5814]
A
[49 nt withheld, positions 5816-5864]
CCTTTGACGTTGGAGTCCACGTTCTTT
[37 nt withheld, positions 5892-5928]
ACCCTATCTCGGTCTATTCTTTTGATTTATAAGGGATTTTGCCGATTTCGGCCTATTGGTTAAAAAATGA
GCTGATTTAACAAAAATTTAACGCGAATTAATTCTGTGGAATGTGTGTCAGTTAGGGTGTGGAAAGTCCC
CAGGCTCCCCAGCAGGCAGAAGTATGCAAAGCATGCATCTCAATTAGTCAGCAACCAGGTGTGGAAAGTC
CCCAGGCTCCCCAGCAGGCAGAAGTATGCAAAGCATGCATCTCAATTAGTCAGCAACCATAGTCCCGCCC
CTAACTCCGCCCATCCCGCCCCTAACTCCGCCCAGTTCCGCCCATTCTCCGCCCCATGGCTGACTAATTT
TTTTTATTTATGCAGAGGCCGAGGCCGCCTCTGCCTCTGAGCTATTCCAGAAGTAGTGAGGAGGCTTTTT
TGGAGGCCTAGGCTTTTGCAAAAAGCTCCCGGGAGCTTGTATATCCATTTTCGGATCTGATCAAGAGACA
GGATGAGGATCGTTTCGCATGATTGAACAAGATGGATTGCACGCAGGTTCTCCGGCCGCTTGGGTGGAGA
GGCTATTCGGCTATGACTGGGCACAACAGACAATCGGCTGCTCTGATGCCGCCGTGTTCCGGCTGTCAGC
GCAGGGGCGCCCGGTTCTTTTTGTCAAGACCGACCTGTCCGGTGCCCTGAATGAACTGCAGGACGAGGCA
GCGCGGCTATCGTGGCTGGCCACGACGGGCGTTCCTTGCGCAGCTGTGCTCGACGTTGTCACTGAAGCGG
GAAGGGACTGGCTGCTATTGGGCGAAGTGCCGGGGCAGGATCTCCTGTCATCTCACCTTGCTCCTGCCGA
GAAAGTATCCATCATGGCTGATGCAATGCGGCGGCTGCATACGCTTGATCCGGCTACCTGCCCATTCGAC
CACCAAGCGAAACATCGCATCGAGCGAGCACGTACTCGGATGGAAGCCGGTCTTGTCGATCAGGATGATC
TGGACGAAGAGCATCAGGGGCTCGCGCCAGCCGAACTGTTCGCCAGGCTCAAGGCGCGCATGCCCGACGG
CGAGGATCTCGTCGTGACCCATGGCGATGCCTGCTTGCCGAATATCATGGTGGAAAATGGCCGCTTTTCT
GGATTCATCGACTGTGGCCGGCTGGGTGTGGCGGACCGCTATCAGGACATAGCGTTGGCTACCCGTGATA
TTGCTGAAGAGCTTGGCGGCGAATGGGCTGACCGCTTCCTCGTGCTTTACGGTATCGCCGCTCCCGATTC
GCAGCGCATCGCCTTCTATCGCCTTCTTGACGAGTTCTTCTGAGCGGGACTCTGGGGTTCGAAATGACCG
ACCAAGCGACGCCCAACCTGCCATCACGAGATTTCGATTCCACCGCCGCCTTCTATGAAAGGTTGGGCTT
CGGAATCGTTTTCCGGGACGCCGGCTGGATGATCCTCCAGCGCGGGGATCTCATGCTGGAGTTCTTCGCC
CACCCCAACTTGTTTATTGCAGCTTATAATGGTTACAAATAAAGCAATAGCATCACAAATTTCACAAATA
AAGCATTTTTTTCACTGCATTCTAGTTGTGGTTTGTCCAAACTCATCAATGTATCTTATCATGTCTGTAT
ACCGTCGACCTCTAGCTAGAGCTTGGCGTAATCATGGTCATAGCTGTTTCCTGTGTGAAATTGTTATCCG
CTCACAATTCCACACAACATACGAGCCGGAAGCATAAAGTGTAAAGCCTGGGGTGCCTAATGAGTGAGCT
AACTCACATTAATTGCGTTGCGCTCACTGCCCGCTTTCCAGTCGGGAAACCTGTCGTGCCAGCTGCATTA
ATGAATCGGCCAACGCGCGGGGAGAGGCGGTTTGCGTATTGGGCGCTCTTCCGCTTCCTCGCTCACTGAC
TCGCTGCGCTCGGTCGTTCGGCTGCGGCGAGCGGTATCAGCTCACTCAAAGGCGGTAATACGGTTATCCA
CAGAATCAGGGGATAACGCAGGAAAGAACATGTGAGCAAAAGGCCAGCAAAAGGCCAGGAACCGTAAAAA
GGCCGCGTTGCTGGCGTTTTTCCATAGGCTCCGCCCCCCTGACGAGCATCACAAAAATCGACGCTCAAGT
CAGAGGTGGCGAAACCCGACAGGACTATAAAGATACCAGGCGTTTCCCCCTGGAAGCTCCCTCGTGCGCT
CTCCTGTTCCGACCCTGCCGCTTACCGGATACCTGTCCGCCTTTCTCCCTTCGGGAAGCGTGGCGCTTTC
TCATAGCTCACGCTGTAGGTATCTCAGTTCGGTGTAGGTCGTTCGCTCCAAGCTGGGCTGTGTGCACGAA
CCCCCCGTTCAGCCCGACCGCTGCGCCTTATCCGGTAACTATCGTCTTGAGTCCAACCCGGTAAGACACG
ACTTATCGCCACTGGCAGCAGCCACTGGTAACAGGATTAGCAGAGCGAGGTATGTAGGCGGTGCTACAGA
GTTCTTGAAGTGGTGGCCTAACTACGGCTACACTAGAAGAACAGTATTTGGTATCTGCGCTCTGCTGAAG
CCAGTTACCTTCGGAAAAAGAGTTGGTAGCTCTTGATCCGGCAAACAAACCACCGCTGGTAGCGGTGGTT
TTTTTGTTTGCAAGCAGCAGATTACGCGCAGAAAAAAAGGATCTCAAGAAGATCCTTTGATCTTTTCTAC
GGGGTCTGACGCTCAGTGGAACGAAAACTCACGTTAAGGGATTTTGGTCATGAGATTATCAAAAAGGATC
TTCACCTAGATCCTTTTAAATTAAAAATGAAGTTTTAAATCAATCTAAAGTATATATGAGTAAACTTGGT
CTGACAGTTACCAATGCTTAATCAGTGAGGCACCTATCTCAGCGATCTGTCTATTTCGTTCATCCATAGT
TGCCTGACTCCCCGTCGTGTAGATAACTACGATACGGGAGGGCTTACCATCTGGCCCCAGTGCTGCAATG
ATACCGCGAGACCCACGCTCACCGGCTCCAGATTTATCAGCAATAAACCAGCCAGCCGGAAGGGCCGAGC
GCAGAAGTGGTCCTGCAACTTTATCCGCCTCCATCCAGTCTATTAATTGTTGCCGGGAAGCTAGAGTAAG
TAGTTCGCCAGTTAATAGTTTGCGCAACGTTGTTGCCATTGCTACAGGCATCGTGGTGTCACGCTCGTCG
TTTGGTATGGCTTCATTCAGCTCCGGTTCCCAACGATCAAGGCGAGTTACATGATCCCCCATGTTGTGCA
AAAAAGCGGTTAGCTCCTTCGGTCCTCCGATCGTTGTCAGAAGTAAGTTGGCCGCAGTGTTATCACTCAT
GGTTATGGCAGCACTGCATAATTCTCTTACTGTCATGCCATCCGTAAGATGCTTTTCTGTGACTGGTGAG
TACTCAACCAAGTCATTCTGAGAATAGTGTATGCGGCGACCGAGTTGCTCTTGCCCGGCGTCAATACGGG
ATAATACCGCGCCACATAGCAGAACTTTAAAAGTGCTCATCATTGGAAAACGTTCTTCGGGGCGAAAACT
CTCAAGGATCTTACCGCTGTTGAGATCCAGTTCGATGTAACCCACTCGTGCACCCAACTGATCTTCAGCA
TCTTTTACTTTCACCAGCGTTTCTGGGTGAGCAAAAACAGGAAGGCAAAATGCCGCAAAAAAGGGAATAA
GGGCGACACGGAAATGTTGAATACTCATACTCTTCCTTTTTCAATATTATTGAAGCATTTATCAGGGTTA
TTGTCTCATGAGCGGATACATATTTGAATGTATTTAGAAAAATAAACAAATAGGGGTTCCGCGCACATTT
CCCCGAAAAGTGCCACCTGACGTCGACGGATCGGGAGATCTCCCGATCCCCTATGGTGCACTCTCAGTAC
AATCTGCTC
Features (pLannotate 1.2.2; 21 found; start..end, strand, type, name):
    180..559     +  enhancer       CMV enhancer: human cytomegalovirus immediate early enhancer
    560..763     +  promoter       CMV promoter: human cytomegalovirus (CMV) immediate early promoter
    759..792     +  LTR            5' LTR (truncated) (fragment): truncated 5' long terminal repeat (LTR) from HIV-1
    808..826     +  promoter       T7 promoter: promoter for bacteriophage T7 RNA polymerase
    852..4703    +  CDS            cas9: CAS9_STAAU - Experimental evidence at protein level: Swiss-Prot protein existence level 1. CRISPR (clustered regularly interspaced short palindromic repeat) is an adaptive immune system that provides protection against mobile genetic elements (viruses, transposable elements and conjugative plasmids). CRISPR clusters contain spacers, sequences complementary to antecedent mobile elements, and target invading nucleic acids. CRISPR clusters are transcribed and processed into CRISPR RNA (crRNA). In type II CRISPR systems correct processing of pre-crRNA requires a trans- encoded small RNA (tracrRNA)
   4854..5252    +  CDS            BSD: blasticidin S deaminase; Aspergillus terreus BSD; confers resistance to blasticidin
   5329..5553    +  polyA_signal   bGH poly(A) signal: bovine growth hormone polyadenylation signal
   5557..5578    +  promoter       SV40 promoter (fragment): SV40 enhancer and early promoter
   5599..6027    +  rep_origin     f1 ori (sequence partly withheld): f1 bacteriophage origin of replication; arrow indicates direction of (+) strand synthesis
   6041..6370    +  promoter       SV40 promoter: SV40 enhancer and early promoter
   6437..7228    +  CDS            neo: KKA2_KLEPN - Also known as kan, nptII. Experimental evidence at protein level: Swiss-Prot protein existence level 1. Resistance to kanamycin, neomycin, paromomycin, ribostamycin, butirosin and gentamicin B. From Klebsiella pneumoniae.
   7252..7410    +  CDS            ble (fragment): BLE_KLEPN - Experimental evidence at protein level: Swiss-Prot protein existence level 1. Binding protein with a strong affinity to the bleomycin family of antibiotics. Binds to CL990; an antimitotic-antibiotic compound. From Klebsiella pneumoniae.
   7405..7526    +  polyA_signal   SV40 poly(A) signal: SV40 polyadenylation signal
   7599..7615    -  protein_bind   lac operator: The lac repressor binds to the lac operator to inhibit transcription in E. coli. This inhibition can be relieved by adding lactose or isopropyl-β-D-thiogalactopyranoside (IPTG). lac repressor encoded by lacI
   7623..7653    -  promoter       lac promoter: promoter for the E. coli lac operon
   7668..7689    -  protein_bind   CAP binding site: CAP binding activates transcription in the presence of cAMP. E. coli catabolite activator protein
   7702..7794    -  CDS            lacI (fragment): lac repressor; lacI; The lac repressor binds to the lac operator to inhibit transcription in E. coli. This inhibition can be relieved by adding lactose or isopropyl-β-D-thiogalactopyranoside (IPTG).
   7977..8565    -  rep_origin     ori: high-copy-number ColE1/pMB1/pBR322/pUC origin of replication
   8736..9596    -  CDS            AmpR: β-lactamase; bla; confers resistance to ampicillin, carbenicillin, and related antibiotics
   9597..9701    -  promoter       AmpR promoter: bla
   9760..25      -  misc_feature   bom (fragment) (across the origin): basis of mobility region from pBR322
