[The description below was written by a language model from this plasmid's Addgene catalogue record and pLannotate feature annotations shown in this document.]
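Description:
nSaCas9 N130 miniABEMax V82G is a mammalian expression plasmid built on the pcDNA3.1(+) backbone that encodes a domain-inlaid adenine base editor. Rather than fusing the deaminase to a terminus of the nuclease, a single evolved TadA monomer carrying the V82G substitution is inserted within a Staphylococcus aureus Cas9 nickase at position N130. The feature table annotates one long open reading frame as S. aureus Cas9. At roughly 3.85 kb it is longer than the nuclease alone, which is consistent with the embedded deaminase, although the TadA segment is not separately annotated. Expression is driven by the CMV immediate-early enhancer and promoter, with a T7 promoter just upstream of the coding sequence and a bovine growth hormone polyadenylation signal downstream.

A blasticidin S deaminase gene lies between the editor coding sequence and the bGH poly(A) signal with no annotated promoter of its own, suggesting it is co-expressed from the CMV transcript. The linking element is not identified in the record. Blasticidin is the listed mammalian selectable marker, but the backbone's SV40 promoter–neomycin resistance cassette with SV40 poly(A) is also annotated as present. In bacteria the plasmid is maintained by a high-copy ColE1/pUC-type origin and ampicillin resistance, and it also carries an f1 origin. No guide RNA cassette appears in the annotation, so a guide would presumably be supplied separately.

According to the record, the construct belongs to work on engineering inlaid SaCas9 adenine base editors with reduced RNA off-target activity and improved on-target DNA editing.
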