Addgene plasmid #135376: nSaCas9 N130 miniABEMax V82G
Purpose: Expression of nSaCas9 intradomain insertion of single evolved TadA monomer (V82G) at the specified position (N130 )
Depositing lab: Alex Hewitt. Depositing organization: University of Tasmania. Publication: Engineering domain-inlaid SaCas9 adenine base editors with reduced RNA off-targets and increased on-target DNA editing. Nguyen Tran MT, Mohd Khalid MKN, Wang Q, Walker JKR, Lidgerwood GE, Dilworth KL, Lisowski L, Pebay A, Hewitt AW. Nat Commun. 2020 Sep 25;11(1):4871. doi: 10.1038/s41467-020-18715-y. PubMed 32978399.
Backbone
  Vector backbone: pcDNA3.1(+)
  Vector type: Mammalian Expression, CRISPR
  Selectable markers: Blasticidin
Growth in bacteria
  Bacterial resistance: Ampicillin, 100 μg/mL
  Growth temperature: 30°C
  Growth strain: NEB Stable
  Copy number: High Copy
Gene/Insert
  Gene/Insert name: nSaCas9-ABEMax(V82G) N130
  Species: Synthetic
  Mutation: (V82G)
  Cloning method: Restriction Enzyme; 5′ cloning site Unknown (unknown if destroyed)
Terms and licenses: Academic/Nonprofit Terms; Industry Terms: Not Available to Industry
How to cite: nSaCas9 N130 miniABEMax V82G was a gift from Alex Hewitt (Addgene plasmid # 135376 ; http://n2t.net/addgene:135376 ; RRID:Addgene_135376)
