>Addgene plasmid #135376 | nSaCas9 N130 miniABEMax V82G | depositor partial sequence | sequence record 261052 | insert: nSaCas9 (D10A) with intradomain insertion of miniABEMax (evolved ecTadA [V82G]) at position N130
ATGAAGCGAAATTACATTCTGGGGCTGGCCATTGGCATTACATCAGTGGGCTATGGCATCATTGACTACG
AGACAAGGGACGTGATCGACGCCGGCGTGAGACTGTTCAAGGAGGCCAACGTGGAGAACAATGAGGGCCG
GAGATCCAAGAGGGGAGCAAGGCGCCTGAAGCGGAGAAGGCGCCACAGAATCCAGAGAGTGAAGAAGCTG
CTGTTCGATTACAACCTGCTGACCGACCACTCCGAGCTGTCTGGCATCAATCCTTATGAGGCCAGAGTGA
AGGGCCTGTCCCAGAAGCTGTCTGAGGAGGAGTTTAGCGCCGCCCTGCTGCACCTGGCAAAGAGGAGAGG
CGTGCACAACGTGAATGAGGTGGAGGAGGACACCGGCAACCCGAAGAAGAAACGTAAGGTGGGTAGCAGC
GGTAGCCCGAAAAAGAAGCGCAAAGTGGGCAGCGACGCGCTGGACGATTTCGATCTGGACATGCTGGGCA
GCGATGCGCTGGATGATTTCGGCGGTGGCAGCTCTGAGGTGGAGTTTTCCCACGAGTACTGGATGAGACA
TGCCCTGACCCTGGCCAAGAGGGCACGCGATGAGAGGGAGGTGCCTGTGGGAGCCGTGCTGGTGCTGAAC
AATAGAGTGATCGGCGAGGGCTGGAACAGAGCCATCGGCCTGCACGACCCAACAGCCCATGCCGAAATTA
TGGCCCTGAGACAGGGCGGCCTGGTCATGCAGAACTACAGACTGATTGACGCCACCCTGTACGGCACATT
CGAGCCTTGCGTGATGTGCGCCGGCGCCATGATCCACTCTAGGATCGGCCGCGTGGTGTTTGGCGTGAGG
AACGCAAAAACCGGCGCCGCAGGCTCCCTGATGGACGTGCTGCACTACCCCGGCATGAATCACCGCGTCG
AAATTACCGAGGGAATCCTGGCAGATGAATGTGCCGCCCTGCTGTGCTATTTCTTTCGGATGCCTAGACA
GGTGTTCAATGCTCAGAAGAAGGCCCAGAGCTCCACCGACGGCGGTAGCGGCGGTAGCGGTGGTAGCGGC
GGCAGCGGTGGTAGCGGTGGCAGCGGTGGTAACGAGCTGTCCACAAAGGAGCAGATCAGCCGCAATTCCA
AGGCCCTGGAGGAGAAGTATGTGGCCGAGCTGCAGCTGGAGCGGCTGAAGAAGGATGGCGAGGTGAGGGG
CTCCATCAATCGCTTCAAGACCTCTGACTACGTGAAGGAGGCCAAGCAGCTGCTGAAGGTGCAGAAGGCC
TACCACCAGCTGGATCAGTCCTTTATCGATACATATATCGACCTGCTGGAGACAAGGCGCACATACTATG
AGGGACCAGGAGAGGGCTCTCCCTTCGGCTGGAAGGACATCAAGGAGTGGTACGAGATGCTGATGGGCCA
CTGCACCTATTTTCCAGAGGAGCTGAGAAGCGTGAAGTACGCCTATAACGCCGATCTGTACAACGCCCTG
AATGACCTGAACAACCTGGTCATCACCAGGGATGAGAACGAGAAGCTGGAGTACTATGAGAAGTTCCAGA
TCATCGAGAACGTGTTCAAGCAGAAGAAGAAGCCTACACTGAAGCAGATCGCCAAGGAGATCCTGGTGAA
CGAGGAGGACATCAAGGGCTACCGCGTGACCTCCACAGGCAAGCCAGAGTTCACCAATCTGAAGGTGTAT
CACGATATCAAGGACATCACAGCCCGGAAGGAGATCATCGAGAACGCCGAGCTGCTGGATCAGATCGCCA
AGATCCTGACCATCTATCAGAGCTCCGAGGACATCCAGGAGGAGCTGACCAACCTGAATAGCGAGCTGAC
ACAGGAGGAGATCGAGCAGATCAGCAATCTGAAGGGCTACACCGGCACACACAACCTGAGCCTGAAGGCC
ATCAATCTGATCCTGGATGAGCTGTGGCACACAAACGACAATCAGATCGCCATCTTTAACCGGCTGAAGC
TGGTGCCAAAGAAGGTGGACCTGTCCCAGCAGAAGGAGATCCCAACCACACTGGTGGACGATTTCATCCT
GTCTCCCGTGGTGAAGCGGAGCTTCATCCAGAGCATCAAAGTGATCAACGCCATCATCAAGAAGTACGGC
CTGCCCAATGATATCATCATCGAGCTGGCCAGGGAGAAGAACTCCAAGGACGCCCAGAAGATGATCAATG
AGATGCAGAAGAGGAACCGCCAGACCAATGAGCGGATCGAGGAGATCATCAGAACCACAGGCAAGGAGAA
CGCCAAGTACCTGATCGAGAAGATCAAGCTGCACGATATGCAGGAGGGCAAGTGTCTGTATTCTCTGGAG
GCCATCCCTCTGGAGGACCTGCTGAACAATCCATTCAACTACGAGGTGGATCACATCATCCCCCGGAGCG
TGAGCTTCGACAATTCTTTTAACAATAAGGTGCTGGTGAAGCAGGAGGAGAACAGCAAGAAGGGCAATAG
GACCCCTTTCCAGTACCTGTCTAGCTCCGATTCTAAGATCAGCTACGAGACATTCAAGAAGCACATCCTG
AATCTGGCCAAGGGCAAGGGCCGCATCAGCAAGACCAAGAAGGAGTACCTGCTGGAGGAGCGGGACATCA
ACAGATTCTCCGTGCAGAAGGACTTCATCAACCGGAATCTGGTGGACACCAGATACGCCACACGCGGCCT
GATGAATCTGCTGCGGTCTTATTTCAGAGTGAACAATCTGGATGTGAAGGTGAAGAGCATCAACGGCGGC
TTCACCTCCTTTCTGCGGAGAAAGTGGAAGTTTAAGAAGGAGCGCAACAAGGGCTATAAGCACCACGCCG
AGGATGCCCTGATCATCGCCAATGCCGACTTCATCTTTAAGGAGTGGAAGAAGCTGGACAAGGCCAAGAA
AGTGATGGAGAACCAGATGTTCGAGGAGAAGCAGGCCGAGAGCATGCCCGAGATCGAGACAGAGCAGGAG
TACAAGGAGATTTTCATCACACCTCACCAGATCAAGCACATCAAGGACTTCAAGGACTACAAGTATTCTC
ACAGGGTGGATAAGAAGCCCAACCGCGAGCTGATCAATGACACCCTGTATAGCACACGGAAGGACGATAA
GGGCAATACCCTGATCGTGAACAATCTGAACGGCCTGTACGACAAGGATAATGACAAGCTGAAGAAGCTG
ATCAACAAGTCTCCCGAGAAGCTGCTGATGTACCACCACGATCCTCAGACATATCAGAAGCTGAAGCTGA
TCATGGAGCAGTACGGCGACGAGAAGAACCCACTGTATAAGTACTATGAGGAGACAGGCAACTACCTGAC
AAAGTATAGCAAGAAGGATAATGGCCCCGTGATCAAGAAGATCAAGTACTATGGCAACAAGCTGAATGCC
CACCTGGACATCACCGACGATTACCCTAACTCTCGCAATAAGGTGGTGAAGCTGAGCCTGAAGCCATACC
GGTTCGACGTGTACCTGGACAACGGCGTGTATAAGTTTGTGACAGTGAAGAATCTGGATGTGATCAAGAA
GGAGAACTACTATGAGGTGAACAGCAAGTGCTACGAGGAGGCCAAGAAGCTGAAGAAGATCAGCAACCAG
GCCGAGTTCATCGCCTCTTTTTACAACAATGACCTGATCAAGATCAATGGCGAGCTGTATAGAGTGATCG
GCGTGAACAATGATCTGCTGAACAGAATCGAAGTGAATATGATCGACATCACCTACAGGGAGTATCTGGA
GAACATGAATGATAAGAGGCCCCCTCGCATCATCAAGACCATCGCCTCTAAGACACAGAGCATCAAGAAG
TACAGCACAGACATCCTGGGGAACCTGTATGAAGTCAAGAGCAAGAAACATCCTCAGATTATCAAGAAAG
GCTCTGGTGGTTCTAAGCGACCTGCCGCCACAAAGAAGGCTGGACAGGCTAAGAAGAAGAAAGATTACAA
AGACGATGACGATAAGGGATCCGGCGCAACAAACTTCTCTCTGCTGAAACAAGCCGGAGATGTCGAAGAG
AATCCTGGACCGATGGCCAAGCCTTTGTCTCAAGAAGAATCCACCCTCATTGAAAGAGCAACGGCTACAA
TCAACAGCATCCCCATCTCTGAAGACTACAGCGTCGCCAGCGCAGCTCTCTCTAGCGACGGCCGCATCTT
CACTGGTGTCAATGTATATCATTTTACTGGGGGACCTTGTGCAGAACTCGTGGTGCTGGGCACTGCTGCT
GCTGCGGCAGCTGGCAACCTGACTTGTATCGTCGCGATCGGAAATGAGAACAGGGGCATCTTGAGCCCCT
GCGGACGGTGCCGACAGGTGCTTCTCGATCTGCATCCTGGGATCAAAGCCATAGTGAAGGACAGTGATGG
ACAGCCGACGGCAGTTGGGATTCGTGAATTGCTGCCCTCTGGTTATGTGTGGGAGGGCTAA
